>Addgene plasmid #42853 | TAL3390 | depositor partial sequence | sequence record 57973 | TAL3390 sequence 2328 bps
TCTAGAGCTAGCACCATGGACTACAAAGACCATGACGGTGATTATAAAGATCATGACATCGATTACAAGG
ATGACGATGACAAGATGGCCCCCAAGAAGAAGAGGAAGGTGGGCATTCACCGCGGGGTACCTATGGTGGA
CTTGAGGACACTCGGTTATTCGCAACAGCAACAGGAGAAAATCAAGCCTAAGGTCAGGAGCACCGTCGCG
CAACACCACGAGGCGCTTGTGGGGCATGGCTTCACTCATGCGCATATTGTCGCGCTTTCACAGCACCCTG
CGGCGCTTGGGACGGTGGCTGTCAAATACCAAGATATGATTGCGGCCCTGCCCGAAGCCACGCACGAGGC
AATTGTAGGGGTCGGTAAACAGTGGTCGGGAGCGCGAGCACTTGAGGCGCTGCTGACTGTGGCGGGTGAG
CTTAGGGGGCCTCCGCTCCAGCTCGACACCGGGCAGCTGCTGAAGATCGCGAAGAGAGGGGGAGTAACAG
CGGTAGAGGCAGTGCACGCCTGGCGCAATGCGCTCACCGGGGCCCCCTTGAACCTGACCCCAGACCAGGT
AGTCGCAATCGCGTCAAACGGAGGGGGAAAGCAAGCCCTGGAAACCGTGCAAAGGTTGTTGCCGGTCCTT
TGTCAAGACCACGGCCTTACACCGGAGCAAGTCGTGGCCATTGCATCCCACGACGGTGGCAAACAGGCTC
TTGAGACGGTTCAGAGACTTCTCCCAGTTCTCTGTCAAGCCCACGGGCTGACTCCCGATCAAGTTGTAGC
GATTGCGTCCAACGGTGGAGGGAAACAAGCATTGGAGACTGTCCAACGGCTCCTTCCCGTGTTGTGTCAA
GCCCACGGTTTGACGCCTGCACAAGTGGTCGCCATCGCCAGCCATGATGGCGGTAAGCAGGCGCTGGAAA
CAGTACAGCGCCTGCTGCCTGTACTGTGCCAGGATCATGGACTGACCCCAGACCAGGTAGTCGCAATCGC
GTCAAACGGAGGGGGAAAGCAAGCCCTGGAAACCGTGCAAAGGTTGTTGCCGGTCCTTTGTCAAGACCAC
GGCCTTACACCGGAGCAAGTCGTGGCCATTGCAAATAATAACGGTGGCAAACAGGCTCTTGAGACGGTTC
AGAGACTTCTCCCAGTTCTCTGTCAAGCCCACGGGCTGACTCCCGATCAAGTTGTAGCGATTGCGTCGCA
TGACGGAGGGAAACAAGCATTGGAGACTGTCCAACGGCTCCTTCCCGTGTTGTGTCAAGCCCACGGTTTG
ACGCCTGCACAAGTGGTCGCCATCGCCAGCCATGATGGCGGTAAGCAGGCGCTGGAAACAGTACAGCGCC
TGCTGCCTGTACTGTGCCAGGATCATGGACTGACCCCAGACCAGGTAGTCGCAATCGCGTCACATGACGG
GGGAAAGCAAGCCCTGGAAACCGTGCAAAGGTTGTTGCCGGTCCTTTGTCAAGACCACGGCCTTACACCG
GAGCAAGTCGTGGCCATTGCAAGCAACATCGGTGGCAAACAGGCTCTTGAGACGGTTCAGAGACTTCTCC
CAGTTCTCTGTCAAGCCCACGGGCTGACTCCCGATCAAGTTGTAGCGATTGCGAATAACAATGGAGGGAA
ACAAGCATTGGAGACTGTCCAACGGCTCCTTCCCGTGTTGTGTCAAGCCCACGGTTTGACGCCTGCACAA
GTGGTCGCCATCGCCAACAACAACGGCGGTAAGCAGGCGCTGGAAACAGTACAGCGCCTGCTGCCTGTAC
TGTGCCAGGATCATGGACTGACCCCAGACCAGGTAGTCGCAATCGCGTCGAACATTGGGGGAAAGCAAGC
CCTGGAAACCGTGCAAAGGTTGTTGCCGGTCCTTTGTCAAGACCACGGCCTTACACCGGAGCAAGTCGTG
GCCATTGCAAGCAATGGGGGTGGCAAACAGGCTCTTGAGACGGTTCAGAGACTTCTCCCAGTTCTCTGTC
AAGCCCACGGGCTGACTCCCGATCAAGTTGTAGCGATTGCGTCGAACATTGGAGGGAAACAAGCATTGGA
GACTGTCCAACGGCTCCTTCCCGTGTTGTGTCAAGCCCACGGTCTGACACCCGAACAGGTGGTCGCCATT
GCTAATAATAACGGAGGACGGCCAGCCTTGGAGTCCATCGTAGCCCAATTGTCCAGGCCCGATCCCGCGT
TGGCTGCGTTAACGAATGACCATCTGGTGGCGTTGGCATGTCTTGGTGGACGACCCGCGCTCGATGCAGT
CAAAAAGGGTCTGCCTCATGCTCCCGCATTGATCAAAAGAACCAACCGGCGGATTCCCGAGAGAACTTCC
CATCGAGTCGCGGGATCC
