>Addgene plasmid #42853 | TAL3390 | addgene partial sequence | sequence record 64573 | JDS-TALEN-F 5'-TAGGGGTCGGTAAACAGTGG-3'
TGTGGCGGGTGAGCTTAGGGGGCCTCCGCTCCAGCTCGACACCGGGCAGCTGCTGAAGATCGCGAAGAGA
GGGGGAGTAACAGCGGTAGAGGCAGTGCACGCCTGGCGCAATGCGCTCACCGGGGCCCCCTTGAACCTGA
CCCCAGACCAGGTAGTCGCAATCGCGTCAAACGGAGGGGGAAAGCAAGCCCTGGAAACCGTGCAAAGGTT
GTTGCCGGTCCTTTGTCAAGACCACGGCCTTACACCGGAGCAAGTCGTGGCCATTGCATCCCACGACGGT
GGCAAACAGGCTCTTGAGACGGTTCAGAGACTTCTCCCAGTTCTCTGTCAAGCCCACGGGCTGACTCCCG
ATCAAGTTGTAGCGATTGCGTCCAACGGTGGAGGGAAACAAGCATTGGAGACTGTCCAACGGCTCCTTCC
CGTGTTGTGTCAAGCCCACGGTTTGACGCCTGCACAAGTGGTCGCCATCGCCAGCCATGATGGCGGTAAG
CAGGCGCTGGAAACAGTACAGCGCCTGCTGCCTGTACTGTGCCAGGATCATGGACTGACCCCAGACCAGG
TAGTCGCAATCGCGTCAAACGGAGGGGGAAAGCAAGCCCTGGAAACCGTGCAAAGGTTGTTGCCGGTCCT
TTGTCAAGACCACGGCCTTACACCGGAGCAAGTCGTGGCCATTGCAAATAATAACGGTGGCAAACAGGCT
CTTGAGACGGTTCAGAGACTTCTCCCAGTTCTCTGTCAAGCCCACGGGCTGACTCCCGATCAAGTTGTAG
CGATTGCGTCGCATGACGGAGGGAAACAAGCATTGGAGACTGTCCAACGGCTCCTTCCCGTGTTGTGTCA
AGCCCACGGTTTGACGCCTGCACAAGTGGTCGCCATCGCCAGCCATGATGGCGGTAAGCAGGCGCTGGAA
ACAGTACAGCGCCTGCTGCCTGTACTGTGCCAGGATCATGGACTGACCCCAGACCAGGTAGTCGCAATCG
CGTCA
