[The description below was written by a language model from this plasmid's Addgene catalogue record.]
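Description:
TAL3390 is a TALEN expression plasmid encoding the left half of a nuclease pair directed against the zebrafish (D. rerio) vangl1 gene. It is built on the JDS74 backbone (about 6.4 kb without insert), a vector classed as mammalian expression with a T7 promoter. It is maintained as a high-copy plasmid in E. coli under ampicillin selection. The record gives no feature table, so the replication origin and other backbone elements are not itemised.

The insert, about 1.6 kb, is an engineered array of TAL effector repeats designed to recognise a specific 17-nucleotide site in vangl1. It was placed in the backbone by restriction cloning that destroyed the sites at both junctions. The backbone supplies the flanking coding parts: an N-terminal 3X Flag tag for detecting the protein, and a C-terminal wild-type FokI nuclease domain. The result is a single Flag–TAL array–FokI fusion. Expression is driven by the CMV promoter in transfected cells. The T7 designation implies that the coding region can also be transcribed in vitro to make mRNA, the usual route for delivering nucleases into zebrafish embryos. The use of a BGH reverse sequencing primer suggests a BGH polyadenylation region downstream of the fusion, though this is not explicitly listed.

FokI cleaves only as a dimer, so this left monomer is meant to be used with a matching right-half TALEN that binds the opposite strand across a short spacer. That partner is not described in the record. Paired cleavage creates a double-strand break whose error-prone repair introduces indels. This fits the associated work on targeted gene disruption in somatic zebrafish cells.
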