Addgene plasmid #42853: TAL3390
Depositing lab: Keith Joung. Depositing organization: Massachusetts General Hospital. Publication: Targeted gene disruption in somatic zebrafish cells using engineered TALENs. Sander JD, Cade L, Khayter C, Reyon D, Peterson RT, Joung JK, Yeh JR. Nat Biotechnol. 2011 Aug 5;29(8):697-8. doi: 10.1038/nbt.1934. PubMed 21822241.
Backbone
  Vector backbone: JDS74
  Backbone manufacturer: Addgene plasmid #32288
  Backbone size w/o insert (bp): 6447
  Vector type: Mammalian Expression ; T7
Growth in bacteria
  Bacterial resistance: Ampicillin, 100 μg/mL
  Growth temperature: 37°C
  Growth strain: XL1 Blue
  Copy number: High Copy
Gene/Insert
  Gene/Insert name: ZebrafishCommunity-Vangl1-left (alt name: Vangl1)
  Species: D. rerio (zebrafish)
  Insert size (bp): 1640
  Promoter: CMV
  Tag / fusion protein: 3X Flag (N terminal on backbone); WT FOKI (C terminal on backbone)
  Cloning method: Restriction Enzyme; 5′ cloning site N/A (destroyed during cloning); 3′ cloning site N/A (destroyed during cloning)
  Sequencing primers: 5′ CMV-F; 3′ BGH-rev
Terms and licenses: Academic/Nonprofit Terms; Industry Terms: Not Available to Industry
Depositor comments: Target binding site: TTCTCTGCCCAGGATAG It is strongly recommended that users perform a diagnostic digest to verify this plasmid prior to use. For example, a double digest of the plasmid with BamHI and KpnI should result in two bands at 2.3kb and 5.8kb.
How to cite: TAL3390 was a gift from Keith Joung (Addgene plasmid # 42853 ; http://n2t.net/addgene:42853 ; RRID:Addgene_42853)
